Addgene plasmid #78992: PP160
Purpose: Supplemental Figure 4. Promoter GAP2. Expresses GFP.
Depositing lab: Timothy Lu. Depositing organization: Massachusetts Institute of Technology. Publication: Synthetic biology and microbioreactor platforms for programmable production of biologics at the point-of-care. Perez-Pinera P, Han N, Cleto S, Cao J, Purcell O, Shah KA, Lee K, Ram R, Lu TK. Nat Commun. 2016 Jul 29;7:12211. doi: 10.1038/ncomms12211. PubMed 27470089.
Backbone
  Vector backbone: pPICZ A
  Vector type: Yeast Expression
  Selectable markers: Zeocin
Growth in bacteria
  Bacterial resistance: Bleocin (Zeocin), 50 μg/mL
  Growth temperature: 37°C
  Growth strain: DH5alpha
  Copy number: Unknown
Gene/Insert
  Gene/Insert name: GFP
Terms and licenses: Academic/Nonprofit Terms; Industry Terms: Not Available to Industry
How to cite: PP160 was a gift from Timothy Lu (Addgene plasmid # 78992 ; http://n2t.net/addgene:78992 ; RRID:Addgene_78992)
