[The description below was written by a language model from this plasmid's Addgene catalogue record and pLannotate feature annotations shown in this document.]
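Description:
PP160 is a 4,349 bp yeast expression plasmid built on the pPICZ A backbone, a Pichia pastoris shuttle vector, and it carries a GFP reporter under a promoter variant the record calls "GAP2". It is propagated in E. coli through a high-copy ColE1/pUC-type origin. Selection in both hosts relies on a single Sh ble (BleoR) gene conferring Zeocin resistance. This gene sits behind tandem TEF1 (yeast) and EM7 (bacterial) promoters and is followed by the CYC1 terminator, the standard pPICZ arrangement. No yeast replication origin is annotated, which fits the usual use of pPICZ-type vectors by genomic integration, although the record does not say how this plasmid is introduced or maintained in yeast.

The expression cassette consists of the P. pastoris glyceraldehyde-3-phosphate dehydrogenase (GAP) promoter, an EGFP coding sequence and the AOX1 terminator. The GAP promoter is annotated as two fragments separated by two short matches to the PLtetO-1 promoter. This suggests that tet operator-like sequences have been inserted into the middle of an otherwise constitutive promoter, presumably to create an engineered or regulatable variant, but the record does not explain the design or name any regulator. A short hit to a His-tag-containing composite tag lies downstream of EGFP and probably reflects the backbone's 6xHis region; whether it is fused in frame to EGFP is not stated. A small groL1 fragment annotation is most likely a spurious match.

According to the catalogue entry, the plasmid was used for a supplemental figure in a study on synthetic biology and microbioreactor platforms for point-of-care biologics production. There, GFP output appears to serve as a readout of promoter activity.
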