Features (pLannotate 1.2.2; 13 found; start..end, strand, type, name):
    412..659     +  terminator     CYC1 terminator: S. cerevisiae CYC1; transcription terminator for CYC1
    734..1322    -  rep_origin     ori: high-copy-number ColE1/pMB1/pBR322/pUC origin of replication
   1417..1503    -  CDS            groL1 (fragment): CH601_MYCA1 - Also known as groEL1 From Mycobacterium avium (strain 104).
   2216..2457    +  promoter       GAP promoter (fragment): promoter for Pichia pastoris glyceraldehyde-3-phosphate dehydrogenase
   2457..2476    +  promoter       PLtetO-1 promoter (fragment): modified phage lambda PL promoter with tet operator sites (Lutz and Bujard, 1997)
   2478..2498    +  promoter       PLtetO-1 promoter (fragment): modified phage lambda PL promoter with tet operator sites (Lutz and Bujard, 1997)
   2497..2732    +  promoter       GAP promoter (fragment): promoter for Pichia pastoris glyceraldehyde-3-phosphate dehydrogenase
   2748..3464    +  CDS            EGFP: EGFP is a basic (constitutively fluorescent) green fluorescent protein published in 1996, derived from Aequorea victoria. It is reported to be a rapidly-maturing weak dimer with moderate acid sensitivity.
   3534..3551    +  CDS            capTEV™ (fragment): composite tag for in vivo biotinylation, TEV protease cleavage, and 6xHis tagging
   3575..3821    +  terminator     AOX1 terminator: Pichia pastoris AOX1; transcription terminator for AOX1
   3836..4247    +  promoter       TEF1 promoter: S. cerevisiae TEF1; promoter for EF-1α
   4255..4302    +  promoter       EM7 promoter: synthetic bacterial promoter&nbsp
   4321..346     +  CDS            BleoR (across the origin): antibiotic-binding protein; Sh ble from Streptoalloteichus hindustanus; confers resistance to bleomycin, phleomycin, and Zeocin™
>Addgene plasmid #78992 | PP160 | depositor full sequence | sequence record 147737 | PP160 sequence 4349 bps
GCTCACCGCGCGCGACGTCGCCGGAGCGGTCGAGTTCTGGACCGACCGGCTCGGGTTCTCCCGGGACTTC
GTGGAGGACGACTTCGCCGGTGTGGTCCGGGACGACGTGACCCTGTTCATCAGCGCGGTCCAGGACCAGG
TGGTGCCGGACAACACCCTGGCCTGGGTGTGGGTGCGCGGCCTGGACGAGCTGTACGCCGAGTGGTCGGA
GGTCGTGTCCACGAACTTCCGGGACGCCTCCGGGCCGGCCATGACCGAGATCGGCGAGCAGCCGTGGGGG
CGGGAGTTCGCCCTGCGCGACCCGGCCGGCAACTGCGTGCACTTCGTGGCCGAGGAGCAGGACTGACACG
TCCGACGGCGGCCCACGGGTCCCAGGCCTCGGAGATCCGTCCCCCTTTTCCTTTGTCGATATCATGTAAT
TAGTTATGTCACGCTTACATTCACGCCCTCCCCCCACATCCGCTCTAACCGAAAAGGAAGGAGTTAGACA
ACCTGAAGTCTAGGTCCCTATTTATTTTTTTATAGTTATGTTAGTATTAAGAACGTTATTTATATTTCAA
ATTTTTCTTTTTTTTCTGTACAGACGCGTGTACGCATGTAACATTATACTGAAAACCTTGCTTGAGAAGG
TTTTGGGACGCTCGAAGGCTTTAATTTGCAAGCTGGAGACCAACATGTGAGCAAAAGGCCAGCAAAAGGC
CAGGAACCGTAAAAAGGCCGCGTTGCTGGCGTTTTTCCATAGGCTCCGCCCCCCTGACGAGCATCACAAA
AATCGACGCTCAAGTCAGAGGTGGCGAAACCCGACAGGACTATAAAGATACCAGGCGTTTCCCCCTGGAA
GCTCCCTCGTGCGCTCTCCTGTTCCGACCCTGCCGCTTACCGGATACCTGTCCGCCTTTCTCCCTTCGGG
AAGCGTGGCGCTTTCTCAATGCTCACGCTGTAGGTATCTCAGTTCGGTGTAGGTCGTTCGCTCCAAGCTG
GGCTGTGTGCACGAACCCCCCGTTCAGCCCGACCGCTGCGCCTTATCCGGTAACTATCGTCTTGAGTCCA
ACCCGGTAAGACACGACTTATCGCCACTGGCAGCAGCCACTGGTAACAGGATTAGCAGAGCGAGGTATGT
AGGCGGTGCTACAGAGTTCTTGAAGTGGTGGCCTAACTACGGCTACACTAGAAGGACAGTATTTGGTATC
TGCGCTCTGCTGAAGCCAGTTACCTTCGGAAAAAGAGTTGGTAGCTCTTGATCCGGCAAACAAACCACCG
CTGGTAGCGGTGGTTTTTTTGTTTGCAAGCAGCAGATTACGCGCAGAAAAAAAGGATCTCAAGAAGATCC
TTTGATCTTTTCTACGGGGTCTGACGCTCAGTGGAACGAAAACTCACGTTAAGGGATTTTGGTCATGAGA
TCAGATCTGAGCTCGTTTGGCCGTGGCCGTGCTCGTCCTCGTCGGCCGGCTTGTCGACGACGGCGGTCTC
CGTCGTCAGGATCATCCGGGCCACAAGCTTGCTGACAGAAGCCTCAAGAAAAAAAAAATTCTTCTTCGAC
TATGCTGGAGGCAGAGATGATCGAGCCGGTAGTTAACTATATATAGCTAAATTGGTTCCATCACCTCGAG
TCAATTCTTGATTTAGTATACACATAACCAAATTTGGATCAAGTTTGAAGTAAAACTTTAACTTCAGCTC
CTTACATTTGCACTAAGATCTCTGCTACTCTGGTCCCAAGTGAACCACCTTTTGGACCCTATTGACCGGA
CCTTAACTTGCCAAACCTAAACGCTTAATGCCTCAGACGTTTTAATGCCTCTCAACACCTCCAAGGTTGC
TTTCTTGAGCATGCCTACTAGGGACTTTAACGAACTGTGGGGTTGCAGACAGTTTCAGGCGTGTCCCGAC
CAATATGGCCTACTAGACTCTCTGAAAAATCACAGTTTTCCAGTAGTTCCGATCAAATTACCATCGAAAT
GGTCCCATAAACGGACATTTGACATCCGTTCCTGAATTATAGTCTTCCACCGTGGATCATGGTGTTCCTT
TTTTTCCCAAAGAATATCAGCATCCCTTAACTACGTTAGGTCAGTGATGACAATGGACCAAATTGTTGCA
AGGTTTTTCTTTTTCTTTCATCGGCACATTTCAGCCTCACATGCGACTATTATCGATCAATGAAATCCAT
CAAGATTGAAATCTTAAAATTGCCCCTTTCACTTGACAGGATCCTTTTTTGTAGAAATGTCTTGGTGTCC
TCGTCCAATCAGGTAGCCATCTCTGAAATATCTGGCTCCGTTGCAACTCCGAACGACCTGCTGGCAACGT
AAAATTCTCCGGGGTAAAACTTTAATGTGGAGTAATGGAACCAGAAACGTCTCTTCCCTTCTCTCTCCTT
CCACCGCCCGTTACCGTCCCTAGGAAATTTTACTCTGCTGGAGAGCTTCTTCTACGGCCCCCTTGCAGCA
ATGCTCTCCCTATCAGTGATAGAGATCTCCCTATCAGTGATAGAGATTCCCAGCATTACGTTGCGGGTAA
AACGGAGGTCGTGTACCCGACCTAGCAGCCCAGGGATGGAAAAGTCCCGGCCGTCGCTGGCAATAATAGC
GGGCGGACGCATGTCATGAGATTATTGGAAACCACCAGAATCGAATATAAAAGGCGAACACCTTTCCCAA
TTTTGGTTTCTCCTGACCCAAAGACTTTAAATTTAATTTATTTGTCCCTATTTCAATCAATTGAACAACT
ATCAAAACACAGAATTCATGGTGAGCAAGGGCGAGGAGCTGTTCACCGGGGTGGTGCCCATCCTGGTCGA
GCTGGACGGCGACGTAAACGGCCACAAGTTCAGCGTGTCCGGCGAGGGCGAGGGCGATGCCACCTACGGC
AAGCTGACCCTGAAGTTCATCTGCACCACCGGCAAGCTGCCCGTGCCCTGGCCCACCCTCGTGACCACCC
TGACCTACGGCGTGCAGTGCTTCAGCCGCTACCCCGACCACATGAAGCAGCACGACTTCTTCAAGTCCGC
CATGCCCGAAGGCTACGTCCAGGAGCGCACCATCTTCTTCAAGGACGACGGCAACTACAAGACCCGCGCC
GAGGTGAAGTTCGAGGGCGACACCCTGGTGAACCGCATCGAGCTGAAGGGCATCGACTTCAAGGAGGACG
GCAACATCCTGGGGCACAAGCTGGAGTACAACTACAACAGCCACAACGTCTATATCATGGCCGACAAGCA
GAAGAACGGCATCAAGGTGAACTTCAAGATCCGCCACAACATCGAGGACGGCAGCGTGCAGCTCGCCGAC
CACTACCAGCAGAACACCCCCATCGGCGACGGCCCCGTGCTGCTGCCCGACAACCACTACCTGAGCACCC
AGAGCGCCCTGAGCAAAGACCCCAACGAGAAGCGCGATCACATGGTCCTGCTGGAGTTCGTGACCGCCGC
CGGGATCACTCTCGGCATGGACGAGCTGTACAAGGCCGCGGCGGCCGCCAGCTTTCTAGAACAAAAACTC
ATCTCAGAAGAGGATCTGAATAGCGCCGTCGACCATCATCATCATCATCATTGACCGGTCTTGCTAGATT
CTAATCAAGAGGATGTCAGAATGCCATTTGCCTGAGAGATGCAGGCTTCATTTTTGATACTTTTTTATTT
GTAACCTATATAGTATAGGATTTTTTTTGTCATTTTGTTTCTTCTCGTACGAGCTTGCTCCTGATCAGCC
TATCTCGCAGCTGATGAATATCTTGTGGTAGGGGTTTGGGAAAATCATTCGAGTTTGATGTTTTTCTTGG
TATTTCCCACTCCTCTTCAGAGTACAGAAGATTAAGTGAGACCTTCGTTTGTGCGGATCCCCCACACACC
ATAGCTTCAAAATGTTTCTACTCCTTTTTTACTCTTCCAGATTTTCTCGGACTCCGCGCATCGCCGTACC
ACTTCAAAACACCCAAGCACAGCATACTAAATTTTCCCTCTTTCTTCCTCTAGGGTGTCGTTAATTACCC
GTACTAAAGGTTTGGAAAAGAAAAAAGAGACCGCCTCGTTTCTTTTTCTTCGTCGAAAAAGGCAATAAAA
ATTTTTATCACGTTTCTTTTTCTTGAAATTTTTTTTTTTAGTTTTTTTCTCTTTCAGTGACCTCCATTGA
TATTTAAGTTAATAAACGGTCTTCAATTTCTCAAGTTTCAGTTTCATTTTTCTTGTTCTATTACAACTTT
TTTTACTTCTTGTTCATTAGAAAGAAAGCATAGCAATCTAATCTAAGGGGCGGTGTTGACAATTAATCAT
CGGCATAGTATATCGGCATAGTATAATACGACAAGGTGAGGAACTAAACCATGGCCAAGTTGACCAGTGC
CGTTCCGGT
