>Addgene plasmid #78992 | PP160 | addgene partial sequence | sequence record 153749 | EGFP-N 5'-CGTCGCCGTCCAGCTCGACCAG-3'
TCACCATGAATTCTGTGTTTTGATAGTTGTTCAATTGATTGAAATAGGGACAAATAAATTAAATTTAAAG
TCTTTGGGTCAGGAGAAACCAAAATTGGGAAAGGTGTTCGCCTTTTATATTCGATTCTGGTGGTTTCCAA
TAATCTCATGACATGCGTCCGCCCGCTATTATTGCCAGCGACGGCCGGGACTTTTCCATCCCTGGGCTGC
TAGGTCGGGTACACGACCTCCGTTTTACCCGCAACGTAATGCTGGGAATCTCTATCACTGATAGGGAGAT
CTCTATCACTGATAGGGAGAGCATTGCTGCAAGGGGGCCGTAGAAGAAGCTCTCCAGCAGAGTAAAATTT
CCTAGGGACGGTAACGGGCGGTGGAAGGAGAGAGAAGGGAAGAGACGTTTCTGGTTCCATTACTCCACAT
TAAAGTTTTACCCCGGAGAATTTTACGTTGCCAGCAGGTCGTTCGGAGTTGCAACGGAGCCAGATATTTC
AGAGATGGCTACCTGATTGGACGAGGACACCAAGACATTTCTACAAAAAAGGATCCTGTCAAGTGAAAGG
GGCAATTTTAAGATTTCAATCTTGATGGATTTCATTGATCGATAATAGTCGCATGTGAGGCTGAAATGTG
CCGATGAAAGAAAAAGAAAAACCTTGCAACAATTTGGTCCATTGTCATCACTGACCTAACGTAGTTAAGG
GATGCTGATATTCTTTGGGAAAAAAAGGAACACCATGATCCACGGTGGAAGACTATAATTCAGGAACGGA
TGTCAAATGTCCGTTTATGGGACCATTTCGATGGTAATTTGATCGGAACTACTGGAAAACTGTGATTTTT
CAGAGAGTCTAGTAGGCCATATTGGTCGGGACACGCCTGAAACTGTCTGCAACCCCACAGTTCGTTAAAG
TC
